Addgene plasmid #67642: DdMCU
Purpose: DdMCU-Flag in pACT2 vector human codon optimised
Depositing lab: Vamsi Mootha. Depositing organization: Massachusetts General Hospital. Publication: Reconstitution of the mitochondrial calcium uniporter in yeast. Kovacs-Bogdan E, Sancak Y, Kamer KJ, Plovanich M, Jambhekar A, Huber RJ, Myre MA, Blower MD, Mootha VK. Proc Natl Acad Sci U S A. 2014 Jun 17;111(24):8985-90. doi: 10.1073/pnas.1400514111. Epub 2014 Jun 2. PubMed 24889638.
Backbone
  Vector backbone: pACT2
  Backbone manufacturer: Clontech
  Backbone size w/o insert (bp): 8100
  Total vector size (bp): 9000
  Modifications to backbone: none
  Vector type: Yeast Expression
Growth in bacteria
  Bacterial resistance: Ampicillin, 100 μg/mL
  Growth temperature: 37°C
  Growth strain: XL10 Gold
  Copy number: Unknown
Gene/Insert
  Gene/Insert name: DdMCU
  Species: Dictyostelium discoideum
  Insert size (bp): 900
  Promoter: ADH1
  Tag / fusion protein: Flag tag with linker (C terminal on insert)
  Cloning method: Restriction Enzyme; 5′ cloning site HindIII (not destroyed); 3′ cloning site HindIII (not destroyed)
  Sequencing primers: 5′ GACAAGCTGTGACCGTCTCC; 3′ GTTTACGTCCGCTAGCTTGG
Terms and licenses: Academic/Nonprofit Terms; Industry Terms: Not Available to Industry
How to cite: DdMCU was a gift from Vamsi Mootha (Addgene plasmid # 67642 ; http://n2t.net/addgene:67642 ; RRID:Addgene_67642)
