[The description below was written by a language model from this plasmid's Addgene catalogue record and pLannotate feature annotations shown in this document.]
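Description:
DdMCU is a yeast expression plasmid built on the Clontech pACT2 backbone, carrying a human codon-optimised coding sequence for the Dictyostelium discoideum mitochondrial calcium uniporter (MCU), the pore-forming, calcium-conducting subunit that mediates calcium uptake across the mitochondrial inner membrane. It is an E. coli/S. cerevisiae shuttle vector. In bacteria it replicates from a ColE1/pMB1-type origin (with the pBR322 bom region and a remnant of rop nearby) and is selected with ampicillin through the β-lactamase gene. In yeast it is maintained episomally at high copy by the 2μ origin and selected by leucine prototrophy through the LEU2 marker and its own promoter.

The insert, cloned into HindIII sites at both ends, sits directly downstream of the S. cerevisiae ADH1 promoter, which gives constitutive expression. It is followed by a linker and a C-terminal FLAG epitope for immunodetection or purification. Transcription ends at the ADH1 terminator, which is preceded by a short fragment of ADH1 coding sequence. No GAL4 activation domain is annotated between the promoter and the insert, so the uniporter appears to be expressed as a stand-alone tagged protein rather than as a two-hybrid fusion. Six loxP sites are annotated downstream of the terminator, and the record assigns them no role in this construct. The small NFS1 and RAF1 fragments are likely flanking sequence carried along with the LEU2 and 2μ segments.

The catalogue lists a total size of about 9,000 bp, whereas the annotated depositor sequence is 8,452 nt. The associated publication concerns reconstitution of the mitochondrial calcium uniporter in yeast.
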