Features (pLannotate 1.2.2; 21 found; start..end, strand, type, name):
     26..130     +  promoter       AmpR promoter: bla
    131..991     +  CDS            AmpR: β-lactamase; bla; confers resistance to ampicillin, carbenicillin, and related antibiotics
   1162..1750    +  rep_origin     ori: high-copy-number ColE1/pMB1/pBR322/pUC origin of replication
   1936..2076    -  misc_feature   bom: basis of mobility region from pBR322
   2178..2218    -  CDS            rop (fragment): Rop protein, which maintains plasmids at low copy number; rop
   2218..2614    +  promoter       ADH1 promoter: S. cerevisiae ADH1; promoter for alcohol dehydrogenase 1
   2624..3448    +  CDS            MCU_DICDI: Experimental evidence at protein level: Swiss-Prot protein existence level 1. Mitochondrial inner membrane calcium uniporter that mediates calcium uptake into mitochondria (PubMed:24889638). Constitutes a pore- forming and calcium-conducting subunit (PubMed:24889638). Mitochondrial calcium homeostasis plays key roles in cellular physiology and regulates cell bioenergetics, cytoplasmic calcium signals and activation of cell death pathways. From Dictyostelium discoideum (Slime mold).
   3485..3508    +  CDS            FLAG: FLAG® epitope tag, followed by an enterokinase cleavage site
   3514..3645    +  CDS            ADH1 (fragment): ADH1_YEAST - Also known as ADC1. Experimental evidence at protein level: Swiss-Prot protein existence level 1. This isozyme preferentially catalyzes the conversion of primary unbranched alcohols to their corresponding aldehydes. Also shows activity toward secondary alcohols. From Saccharomyces cerevisiae (strain ATCC 204508 / S288c) (Baker's yeast).
   3649..3836    +  terminator     ADH1 terminator: S. cerevisiae ADH1; transcription terminator for the S. cerevisiae alcohol dehydrogenase 1 (ADH1) gene
   3854..3887    +  protein_bind   loxP: Cre-mediated recombination occurs in the 8-bp core sequence (GCATACAT). Cre recombinase
   3965..3998    +  protein_bind   loxP: Cre-mediated recombination occurs in the 8-bp core sequence (GCATACAT). Cre recombinase
   4042..4075    +  protein_bind   loxP: Cre-mediated recombination occurs in the 8-bp core sequence (GCATACAT). Cre recombinase
   4153..4186    +  protein_bind   loxP: Cre-mediated recombination occurs in the 8-bp core sequence (GCATACAT). Cre recombinase
   4230..4263    +  protein_bind   loxP: Cre-mediated recombination occurs in the 8-bp core sequence (GCATACAT). Cre recombinase
   4341..4374    +  protein_bind   loxP: Cre-mediated recombination occurs in the 8-bp core sequence (GCATACAT). Cre recombinase
   4399..4521    +  CDS            NFS1 (fragment): NFS1_YEAST - Also known as SPL1 From Saccharomyces cerevisiae (strain ATCC 204508 / S288c) (Baker's yeast).
   4883..5977    -  CDS            LEU2: 3-isopropylmalate dehydrogenase, required for leucine biosynthesis; S. cerevisiae LEU2; yeast auxotrophic marker
   5990..6394    -  promoter       LEU2 promoter: S. cerevisiae LEU2
   6358..6717    +  CDS            RAF1 (fragment): RAF_YEAST - Experimental evidence at transcript level: Swiss-Prot protein existence level 2. Antagonizes transcriptional repression of recombinase FLP by REP1-REP2. May play a role in plasmid partitioning. From Saccharomyces cerevisiae (strain ATCC 204508 / S288c) (Baker's yeast).
   6871..8213    -  rep_origin     2μ ori: yeast 2μ plasmid origin of replication
>Addgene plasmid #67642 | DdMCU | depositor full sequence | sequence record 117119 | DdMCU in pACT2 with ADH1 promoter
AGGTGGCACTTTTCGGGGAAATGTGCGCGGAACCCCTATTTGTTTATTTTTCTAAATACATTCAAATATG
TATCCGCTCATGAGACAATAACCCTGATAAATGCTTCAATAATATTGAAAAAGGAAGAGTATGAGTATTC
AACATTTCCGTGTCGCCCTTATTCCCTTTTTTGCGGCATTTTGCCTTCCTGTTTTTGCTCACCCAGAAAC
GCTGGTGAAAGTAAAAGATGCTGAAGATCAGTTGGGTGCACGAGTGGGTTACATCGAACTGGATCTCAAC
AGCGGTAAGATCCTTGAGAGTTTTCGCCCCGAAGAACGTTTTCCAATGATGAGCACTTTTAAAGTTCTGC
TATGTGGCGCGGTATTATCCCGTGTTGACGCCGGGCAAGAGCAACTCGGTCGCCGCATACACTATTCTCA
GAATGACTTGGTTGAGTACTCACCAGTCACAGAAAAGCATCTTACGGATGGCATGACAGTAAGAGAATTA
TGCAGTGCTGCCATAACCATGAGTGATAACACTGCGGCCAACTTACTTCTGACAACGATCGGAGGACCGA
AGGAGCTAACCGCTTTTTTGCACAACATGGGGGATCATGTAACTCGCCTTGATCGTTGGGAACCGGAGCT
GAATGAAGCCATACCAAACGACGAGCGTGACACCACGATGCCTGCAGCAATGGCAACAACGTTGCGCAAA
CTATTAACTGGCGAACTACTTACTCTAGCTTCCCGGCAACAATTAATAGACTGGATGGAGGCGGATAAAG
TTGCAGGACCACTTCTGCGCTCGGCCCTTCCGGCTGGCTGGTTTATTGCTGATAAATCTGGAGCCGGTGA
GCGTGGGTCTCGCGGTATCATTGCAGCACTGGGGCCAGATGGTAAGCCCTCCCGTATCGTAGTTATCTAC
ACGACGGGGAGTCAGGCAACTATGGATGAACGAAATAGACAGATCGCTGAGATAGGTGCCTCACTGATTA
AGCATTGGTAACTGTCAGACCAAGTTTACTCATATATACTTTAGATTGATTTAAAACTTCATTTTTAATT
TAAAAGGATCTAGGTGAAGATCCTTTTTGATAATCTCATGACCAAAATCCCTTAACGTGAGTTTTCGTTC
CACTGAGCGTCAGACCCCGTAGAAAAGATCAAAGGATCTTCTTGAGATCCTTTTTTTCTGCGCGTAATCT
GCTGCTTGCAAACAAAAAAACCACCGCTACCAGCGGTGGTTTGTTTGCCGGATCAAGAGCTACCAACTCT
TTTTCCGAAGGTAACTGGCTTCAGCAGAGCGCAGATACCAAATACTGTCCTTCTAGTGTAGCCGTAGTTA
GGCCACCACTTCAAGAACTCTGTAGCACCGCCTACATACCTCGCTCTGCTAATCCTGTTACCAGTGGCTG
CTGCCAGTGGCGATAAGTCGTGTCTTACCGGGTTGGACTCAAGACGATAGTTACCGGATAAGGCGCAGCG
GTCGGGCTGAACGGGGGGTTCGTGCACACAGCCCAGCTTGGAGCGAACGACCTACACCGAACTGAGATAC
CTACAGCGTGAGCTATGAGAAAGCGCCACGCTTCCCGAAGGGAGAAAGGCGGACAGGTATCCGGTAAGCG
GCAGGGTCGGAACAGGAGAGCGCACGAGGGAGCTTCCAGGGGGAAACGCCTGGTATCTTTATAGTCCTGT
CGGGTTTCGCCACCTCTGACTTGAGCGTCGATTTTTGTGATGCTCGTCAGGGGGGCGGAGCCTATGGAAA
AACGCCAGCAACGCGGCCTTTTTACGGTTCCTGGCCTTTTGCTGGCCTTTTGCTCACATGTTCTTTCCTG
CGTTATCCCCTGATTCTGTGGATAACCGTATTACCGCCTTTGAGTGAGCTGATACCGCTCGCCGCAGCCG
AACGACCGAGCGCAGCGAGTCAGTGAGCGAGGAAGCGGAAGAGCGCCTGATGCGGTATTTTCTCCTTACG
CATCTGTGCGGTATTTCACACCGCATATGGTGCACTCTCAGTACAATCTGCTCTGATGCCGCATAGTTAA
GCCAGTATACACTCCGCTATCGCTACGTGACTGGGTCATGGCTGCGCCCCGACACCCGCCAACACCCGCT
GACGCGCCCTGACGGGCTTGTCTGCTCCCGGCATCCGCTTACAGACAAGCTGTGACCGTCTCCGGGAGCT
GCATGTGTCAGAGGTTTTCACCGTCATCACCGAAACGCGCGAGGCAGCAACTTCTTTTCTTTTTTTTTCT
TTTCTCTCTCCCCCGTTGTTGTCTCACCATATCCGCAATGACAAAAAAATGATGGAAGACACTAAAGGAA
AAAATTAACGACAAAGACAGCACCAACAGATGTCGTTGTTCCAGAGCTGATGAGGGGTATCTCGAAGCAC
ACGAAACTTTTTCCTTCCTTCATTCACGCACACTACTCTCTAATGAGCAACGGTATACGGCCTTCCTTCC
AGTTACTTGAATTTGAAATAAAAAAAAGTTTGCTGTCTTGCTATCAAGTATAAATAGACCTGCAATTATT
AATCTTTTGTTTCCTCGTCATTGTTCTCGTTCCCTTTCTTCCTTGTTTCTTTTTCTGCACAATATTTCAA
GCTATACCAAGCATACAATCAACTCCAAGCTTGATGAATAGCTTCGTGATCAGGAACGGCTTCGGCCTCG
TCAGGACCTTCAACACCAGGCTGTTTACCACCTCCACCCAGAACCTGGAGGGCGAGCTCAAAACCATCCT
CGGCCAGGCCAAGGTCAGCAAGCTGCAGGAAAAGCTGAAGCTGGATCCCAGGTCCAAGATCACCTTCAAC
GACTTCAAGGGCATCGCCAAGGAGGTGGGCATCGAGGAGAAGGAAATCAACAGCGTCAGCAACGCCCTGG
CTCAATCCGGCTCCATCATCTACCTGCCTAACTCCCTGAACGAGAACCTGAAGACCTCCGTGTTCACCAA
GCCCGCCCATATCTACCAGTCCCTCGAACACATCCTGGACATCGAGAACAAGGGCGTGGGCCTGAATAAG
CTGATCGAGTCCAAGAAATCCGAGATCAATAGCCTGAGGCAGAAGATCCAGCCCCTGGAGGAGAAGAAGC
AGGTGATCGACAGAAAGGCCCACAGGAGGGCCACCGCTATCATCTGGACCGGACTCGGCTATTGCTTCGC
CCAGGCCGCCATTCTGGCTAGGCTCACCTGGTGGGACCTCTCCTGGGACATCATCGAGCCCGTGAGCTAC
TTCCTGACCTTCGGCTCCGTCCTGATCGGCTACACCTACTTCACCATGACCAAGACCGAGTTCACCTACG
AGGCTCTCAACCATAGGCTGTTCAGCAAGAGGCAGGACAAGCTGTTCAAAAGAAACAACTTCCCTAAGGA
GGACTACGAGAACCTCGTGCAGGCCATCGACAAGAAGGAGAAGGAGCTCAAGGAGCTCGAGCTCGCCACA
AAGTACGATCACACCCACCCCGGGGGTGGATCTGGTGGATCTGGTGGATCTATGGATTACAAGGATGACG
ATGACAAGTAAAAGCTTTGGACTTCTTCGCCAGAGGTTTGGTCAAGTCTCCAATCAAGGTTGTCGGCTTG
TCTACCTTGCCAGAAATTTACGAAAAGATGGAAAAGGGTCAAATCGTTGGTAGATACGTTGTTGACACTT
CTAAATAAGCGAATTTCTTATGATTTATGATTTTTATTATTAAATAAGTTATAAAAAAAATAAGTGTATA
CAAATTTTAAAGTGACTCTTAGGTTTTAAAACGAAAATTCTTGTTCTTGAGTAACTCTTTCCTGTAGGTC
AGGTTGCTTTCTCAGGTATAGCATGAGGTCGCTCTTATTGACCACACCTCTACCGGCATGTGCGAGGGAC
CTAATAACTTCGTATAGCATACATTATACGAAGTTATATTAAGGGTTCCGGATCGCGGCCGCTCGACCTG
CAGCCAAGCTAGCTTGGCTGGACGTAAACTCCTCTTCAGACCTAATAACTTCGTATAGCATACATTATAC
GAAGTTATATTAAGGGTTATTGAATATGATCGGAATTGGTCGAGGGACCTAATAACTTCGTATAGCATAC
ATTATACGAAGTTATATTAAGGGTTCCGGATCGCGGCCGCTCGACCTGCAGCCAAGCTAGCTTGGCTGGA
CGTAAACTCCTCTTCAGACCTAATAACTTCGTATAGCATACATTATACGAAGTTATATTAAGGGTTATTG
AATATGATCGGAATTGGTCGAGGGACCTAATAACTTCGTATAGCATACATTATACGAAGTTATATTAAGG
GTTCCGGATCGCGGCCGCTCGACCTGCAGCCAAGCTAGCTTGGCTGGACGTAAACTCCTCTTCAGACCTA
ATAACTTCGTATAGCATACATTATACGAAGTTATATTAAGGGTTATTGAATATGATCGGAATTGGTCGAC
TACGTCGTTAAGGCCGTTTCTGACAGAGTAAAATTCTTGAGGGAACTTTCACCATTATGGGAAATGGTTC
AAGAAGGTATTGACTTAAACTCCATCAAATGGTCAGGTCATTGAGTGTTTTTTATTTGTTGTATTTTTTT
TTTTTTAGAGAAAATCCTCCAATATATAAATTAGGAATCATAGTTTCATGATTTTCTGTTACACCTAACT
TTTTGTGTGGTGCCCTCCTCCTTGTCAATATTAATGTTAAAGTGCAATTCTTTTTCCTTATCACGTTGAG
CCATTAGTATCAATTTGCTTACCTGTATTCCTTTACATCCTCCTTTTTCTCCTTCTTGATAAATGTATGT
AGATTGCGTATATAGTTTCGTCTACCCTATGAACATATTCCATTTTGTAATTTCGTGTCGTTTCTATTAT
GAATTTCATTTATAAAGTTTATGTACAAATATCATAAAAAAAGAGAATCTTTTTAAGCAAGGATTTTCTT
AACTTCTTCGGCGACAGCATCACCGACTTCGGTGGTACTGTTGGAACCACCTAAATCACCAGTTCTGATA
CCTGCATCCAAAACCTTTTTAACTGCATCTTCAATGGCCTTACCTTCTTCAGGCAAGTTCAATGACAATT
TCAACATCATTGCAGCAGACAAGATAGTGGCGATAGGGTCAACCTTATTCTTTGGCAAATCTGGAGCAGA
ACCGTGGCATGGTTCGTACAAACCAAATGCGGTGTTCTTGTCTGGCAAAGAGGCCAAGGACGCAGATGGC
AACAAACCCAAGGAACCTGGGATAACGGAGGCTTCATCGGAGATGATATCACCAAACATGTTGCTGGTGA
TTATAATACCATTTAGGTGGGTTGGGTTCTTAACTAGGATCATGGCGGCAGAATCAATCAATTGATGTTG
AACCTTCAATGTAGGAAATTCGTTCTTGATGGTTTCCTCCACAGTTTTTCTCCATAATCTTGAAGAGGCC
AAAACATTAGCTTTATCCAAGGACCAAATAGGCAATGGTGGCTCATGTTGTAGGGCCATGAAAGCGGCCA
TTCTTGTGATTCTTTGCACTTCTGGAACGGTGTATTGTTCACTATCCCAAGCGACACCATCACCATCGTC
TTCCTTTCTCTTACCAAAGTAAATACCTCCCACTAATTCTCTGACAACAACGAAGTCAGTACCTTTAGCA
AATTGTGGCTTGATTGGAGATAAGTCTAAAAGAGAGTCGGATGCAAAGTTACATGGTCTTAAGTTGGCGT
ACAATTGAAGTTCTTTACGGATTTTTAGTAAACCTTGTTCAGGTCTAACACTACCGGTACCCCATTTAGG
ACCACCCACAGCACCTAACAAAACGGCATCAACCTTCTTGGAGGCTTCCAGCGCCTCATCTGGAAGTGGG
ACACCTGTAGCATCGATAGCAGCACCACCAATTAAATGATTTTCGAAATCGAACTTGACATTGGAACGAA
CATCAGAAATAGCTTTAAGAACCTTAATGGCTTCGGCTGTGATTTCTTGACCAACGTGGTCACCTGGCAA
AACGACGATCTTCTTAGGGGCAGACATAGGGGCAGACATTAGAATGGTATATCCTTGAAATATATATATA
TATTGCTGAAATGTAAAAGGTAAGAAAAGTTAGAAAGTAAGACGATTGCTAACCACCTATTGGAAAAAAC
AATAGGTCCTTAAATAATATTGTCAACTTCAAGTATTGTGATGCAAGCATTTAGTCATGAACGCTTCTCT
ATTCTATATGAAAAGCCGGTTCCGGCCTCTCACCTTTCCTTTTTCTCCCAATTTTTCAGTTGAAAAAGGT
ATATGCGTCAGGCGACCTCTGAAATTAACAAAAAATTTCCAGTCATCGAATTTGATTCTGTGCGATAGCG
CCCCTGTGTGTTCTCGTTATGTTGAGGAAAAAAATAATGGTTGCTAAGAGATTCGAACTCTTGCATCTTA
CGATACCTGAGTATTCCCACAGTTCCTTACCACTCTTTTGTTACTCTATTGATCCAGCTCAGCAAAGGCA
GTGTGATCTAAGATTCTATCTTCGCGATGTAGTAAAACTAGCTAGACCGAGAAAGAGACTAGAAATGCAA
AAGGCACTTCTACAATGGCTGCCATCATTATTATCCGATGTGACGCTGCAGCTTCTCAATGATATTCGAA
TACGCTTTGAGGAGATACAGCCTAATATCCGACAAACTGTTTTACAGATTTACGATCGTACTTGTTACCC
ATCATTGAATTTTGAACATCCGAACCTGGGAGTTTTCCCTGAAACAGATAGTATATTTGAACCTGTATAA
TAATATATAGTCTAGCGCTTTACGGAAGACAATGTATGTATTTCGGTTCCTGGAGAAACTATTGCATCTA
TTGCATAGGTAATCTTGCACGTCGCATCCCCGGTTCATTTTCTGCGTTTCCATCTTGCACTTCAATAGCA
TATCTTTGTTAACGAAGCATCTGTGCTTCATTTTGTAGAACAAAAATGCAACGCGAGAGCGCTAATTTTT
CAAACAAAGAATCTGAGCTGCATTTTTACAGAACAGAAATGCAACGCGAAAGCGCTATTTTACCAACGAA
GAATCTGTGCTTCATTTTTGTAAAACAAAAATGCAACGCGAGAGCGCTAATTTTTCAAACAAAGAATCTG
AGCTGCATTTTTACAGAACAGAAATGCAACGCGAGAGCGCTATTTTACCAACAAAGAATCTATACTTCTT
TTTTGTTCTACAAAAATGCATCCCGAGAGCGCTATTTTTCTAACAAAGCATCTTAGATTACTTTTTTTCT
CCTTTGTGCGCTCTATAATGCAGTCTCTTGATAACTTTTTGCACTGTAGGTCCGTTAAGGTTAGAAGAAG
GCTACTTTGGTGTCTATTTTCTCTTCCATAAAAAAAGCCTGACTCCACTTCCCGCGTTTACTGATTACTA
GCGAAGCTGCGGGTGCATTTTTTCAAGATAAAGGCATCCCCGATTATATTCTATACCGATGTGGATTGCG
CATACTTTGTGAACAGAAAGTGATAGCGTTGATGATTCTTCATTGGTCAGAAAATTATGAACGGTTTCTT
CTATTTTGTCTCTATATACTACGTATAGGAAATGTTTACATTTTCGTATTGTTTTCGATTCACTCTATGA
ATAGTTCTTACTACAATTTTTTTGTCTAAAGAGTAATACTAGAGATAAACATAAAAAATGTAGAGGTCGA
GTTTAGATGCAAGTTCAAGGAGCGAAAGGTGGATGGGTAGGTTATATAGGGATATAGCACAGAGATATAT
AGCAAAGAGATACTTTTGAGCAATGTTTGTGGAAGCGGTATTCGCAATATTTTAGTAGCTCGTTACAGTC
CGGTGCGTTTTTGGTTTTTTGAAAGTGCGTCTTCAGAGCGCTTTTGGTTTTCAAAAGCGCTCTGAAGTTC
CTATACTTTCTAGAGAATAGGAACTTCGGAATAGGAACTTCAAAGCGTTTCCGAAAACGAGCGCTTCCGA
AAATGCAACGCGAGCTGCGCACATACAGCTCACTGTTCACGTCGCACCTATATCTGCGTGTTGCCTGTAT
ATATATATACATGAGAAGAACGGCATAGTGCGTGTTTATGCTTAAATGCGTACTTATATGCGTCTATTTA
TGTAGGATGAAAGGTAGTCTAGTACCTCCTGTGATATTATCCCATTCCATGCGGGGTATCGTATGCTTCC
TTCAGCACTACCCTTTAGCTGTTCTATATGCTGCCACTCCTCAATTGGATTAGTCTCATCCTTCAATGCT
ATCATTTCCTTTGATATTGGATCATATGCATAGTACCGAGAAACTAGTGCGAAGTAGTGATCAGGTATTG
CTGTTATCTGATGAGTATACGTTGTCCTGGCCACGGCAGAAGCACGCTTATCGCTCCAATTTCCCACAAC
ATTAGTCAACTCCGTTAGGCCCTTCATTGAAAGAAATGAGGTCATCAAATGTCTTCCAATGTGAGATTTT
GGGCCATTTTTTATAGCAAAGATTGAATAAGGCGCATTTTTCTTCAAAGCTC
