>Addgene plasmid #67642 | DdMCU | addgene partial sequence | sequence record 120134 | pBR322ori-F 5'-GGGAAACGCCTGGTATCTTT-3'
TTCGCCACCTCTGACTTGAGCGTCGATTTTTGTGATGCTCGTCAGGGGGGCGGAGCCTATGGAAAAACGC
CAGCAACGCGGCCTTTTTACGGTTCCTGGCCTTTTGCTGGCCTTTTGCTCACATGTTCTTTCCTGCGTTA
TCCCCTGATTCTGTGGATAACCGTATTACCGCCTTTGAGTGAGCTGATACCGCTCGCCGCAGCCGAACGA
CCGAGCGCAGCGAGTCAGTGAGCGAGGAAGCGGAAGAGCGCCTGATGCGGTATTTTCTCCTTACGCATCT
GTGCGGTATTTCACACCGCATATGGTGCACTCTCAGTACAATCTGCTCTGATGCCGCATAGTTAAGCCAG
TATACACTCCGCTATCGCTACGTGACTGGGTCATGGCTGCGCCCCGACACCCGCCAACACCCGCTGACGC
GCCCTGACGGGCTTGTCTGCTCCCGGCATCCGCTTACAGACAAGCTGTGACCGTCTCCGGGAGCTGCATG
TGTCAGAGGTTTTCACCGTCATCACCGAAACGCGCGAGGCAGCAACTTCTTTTCTTTTTTTTTCTTTTCT
CTCTCCCCCGTTGTTGTCTCACCATATCCGCAATGACAAAAAAATGATGGAAGACACTAAAGGAAAAAAT
TAACGACAAAGACAGCACCAACAGATGTCGTTGTTCCAGAGCTGATGAGGGGTATCTCGAAGCACACGAA
ACTTTTTCCTTCCTTCATTCACGCACACTACTCTCTAATGAGCAACGGTATACGGCCTTCCTTCCAGTTA
CTTGAATTTGAAATAAAAAAAAGTTTGCTGTCTTGCTATCAAGTATAAATAGACCTGCAATTATTAATCT
TTTGTTTCCTCGTCATTGTTCTCGTTCCCTTTCTTCCTTGTTTCTTTTTCTGCACAATATTTCAAGCTAT
ACCAAGCATACAATCAACTCCAAGCTTGATGAATAGCTTCGTGATCAGGAACGGCTTCGGCCTCGTCAGG
ACCTTCAACACCAGGCTGTTTACCACCTCCACCCAGAACCTGGAGGGCGAGCTCAAAACCATCCTCGGCC
AGGCCAAGGTCAGCAAGCTGCAGGAAA
