>Addgene plasmid #67642 | DdMCU | addgene partial sequence | sequence record 120144 | pHybLex_rev 5'-GAGTCACTTTAAAATTTGTATACAC-3'
TAACTTATTTAATAATAAAAATCATAAATCATAAGAAATTCGCTTATTTAGAAGTGTCAACAACGTATCT
ACCAACGATTTGACCCTTTTCCATCTTTTCGTAAATTTCTGGCAAGGTAGACAAGCCGACAACCTTGATT
GGAGACTTGACCAAACCTCTGGCGAAGAAGTCCAAAGCTTTTACTTGTCATCGTCATCCTTGTAATCCAT
AGATCCACCAGATCCACCAGATCCACCCCCGGGGTGGGTGTGATCGTACTTTGTGGCGAGCTCGAGCTCC
TTGAGCTCCTTCTCCTTCTTGTCGATGGCCTGCACGAGGTTCTCGTAGTCCTCCTTAGGGAAGTTGTTTC
TTTTGAACAGCTTGTCCTGCCTCTTGCTGAACAGCCTATGGTTGAGAGCCTCGTAGGTGAACTCGGTCTT
GGTCATGGTGAAGTAGGTGTAGCCGATCAGGACGGAGCCGAAGGTCAGGAAGTAGCTCACGGGCTCGATG
ATGTCCCAGGAGAGGTCCCACCAGGTGAGCCTAGCCAGAATGGCGGCCTGGGCGAAGCAATAGCCGAGTC
CGGTCCAGATGATAGCGGTGGCCCTCCTGTGGGCCTTTCTGTCGATCACCTGCTTCTTCTCCTCCAGGGG
CTGGATCTTCTGCCTCAGGCTATTGATCTCGGATTTCTTGGACTCGATCAGCTTATTCAGGCCCACGCCC
TTGTTCTCGATGTCCAGGATGTGTTCGAGGGACTGGTAGATATGGGCGGGCTTGGTGAACACGGAGGTCT
TCAGGTTCTCGTTCAGGGAGTTAGGCAGGTAGATGATGGAGCCGGATTGAGCCAGGGCGTTGCTGACGCT
GTTGATTTCCTTCTCCTCGATGCCCACCTCCTTGGCGATGCCCTTGAAGTCGTTGAAGGTGATCTTGGAC
CTGGGATCCAGCTTCAGCTTTTCCTGCAGCTTGCTGACCTTGGCCTGGCCGAGGATGGTTTTGAGCTCGC
CCTCCAGGTTCTGGGTGGAGGTGGTAAA
