>Addgene plasmid #67642 | DdMCU | addgene partial sequence | sequence record 120151 | AmpSeq-F 5'-ctcatgagcggatacatatttgaa-3'
GAAAAATAAACAAATAGGGGTTCCGCGCACATTTCCCCGAAAAGTGCCACCTGAGCTTTGAAGAAAAATG
CGCCTTATTCAATCTTTGCTATAAAAAATGGCCCAAAATCTCACATTGGAAGACATTTGATGACCTCATT
TCTTTCAATGAAGGGCCTAACGGAGTTGACTAATGTTGTGGGAAATTGGAGCGATAAGCGTGCTTCTGCC
GTGGCCAGGACAACGTATACTCATCAGATAACAGCAATACCTGATCACTACTTCGCACTAGTTTCTCGGT
ACTATGCATATGATCCAATATCAAAGGAAATGATAGCATTGAAGGATGAGACTAATCCAATTGAGGAGTG
GCAGCATATAGAACAGCTAAAGGGTAGTGCTGAAGGAAGCATACGATACCCCGCATGGAATGGGATAATA
TCACAGGAGGTACTAGACTACCTTTCATCCTACATAAATAGACGCATATAAGTACGCATTTAAGCATAAA
CACGCACTATGCCGTTCTTCTCATGTATATATATATACAGGCAACACGCAGATATAGGTGCGACGTGAAC
AGTGAGCTGTATGTGCGCAGCTCGCGTTGCATTTTCGGAAGCGCTCGTTTTCGGAAACGCTTTGAAGTTC
CTATTCCGAAGTTCCTATTCTCTAGAAAGTATAGGAACTTCAGAGCGCTTTTGAAAACCAAAAGCGCTCT
GAAGACGCACTTTCAAAAAACCAAAAACGCACCGGACTGTAACGAGCTACTAAAATATTGCGAATACCGC
TTCCACAAACATTGCTCAAAAGTATCTCTTTGCTATATATCTCTGTGCTATATCCCTATATAACCTACCC
ATCCACCTTTCGCTCCTTGAACTTGCATCTAAACTCGACCTCTACATTTTTTATGTTTATCTCTAGTATT
ACTCTTTAGACAAAAAAATTGTAGTAAGAACTATTCATAGAGTGAATCGAAAACAATACGAAAATGTAAA
CATTTCCTATACGT
