>Addgene plasmid #67642 | DdMCU | addgene partial sequence | sequence record 120163 | Leu2-F 5'-atgctgtcgccgaagaag-3'
AAAGATTCTCTTTTTTTATGATATTTGTACATAAACTTTATAAATGAAATTCATAATAGAAACGACACGA
AATTACAAAATGGAATATGTTCATAGGGTAGACGAAACTATATACGCAATCTACATACATTTATCAAGAA
GGAGAAAAAGGAGGATGTAAAGGAATACAGGTAAGCAAATTGATACTAATGGCTCAACGTGATAAGGAAA
AAGAATTGCACTTTAACATTAATATTGACAAGGAGGAGGGCACCACACAAAAAGTTAGGTGTAACAGAAA
ATCATGAAACTATGATTCCTAATTTATATATTGGAGGATTTTCTCTAAAAAAAAAAAAATACAACAAATA
AAAAACACTCAATGACCTGACCATTTGATGGAGTTTAAGTCAATACCTTCTTGAACCATTTCCCATAATG
GTGAAAGTTCCCTCAAGAATTTTACTCTGTCAGAAACGGCCTTAACGACGTAGTCGACCAATTCCGATCA
TATTCAATAACCCTTAATATAACTTCGTATAATGTATGCTATACGAAGTTATTAGGTCTGAAGAGGAGTT
TACGTCCAGCCAAGCTAGCTTGGCTGCAGGTCGAGCGGCCGCGATCCGGAACCCTTAATATAACTTCGTA
TAATGTATGCTATACGAAGTTATTAGGTCCCTCGACCAATTCCGATCATATTCAATAACCCTTAATATAA
CTTCGTATAATGTATGCTATACGAAGTTATTAGGTCTGAAGAGGAGTTTACGTCCAGCCAAGCTAGCTTG
GCTGCAGGTCGAGCGGCCGCGATCCGGAACCCTTAATATAACTTCGTATAATGTATGCTATACGAAGTTA
TTAGGTCCCTCGACCAATTCCGATCATATTCAATAACCCTTAATATAACTTCGTATAATGTATGCTATAC
GAAGTTATTAGGTCTGAAGAGGAGTTTACGTCCAGCCAAGCTAGCTTGGCTGCAGGTCGAGCGGCCGCGA
TCCGGAACCCTTAATATAACTTCGTATAATGTATGCTATACGAAGTTATTAGG
